Addgene plasmid #36410: pmEGFP-13
Purpose: (Empty Backbone)
Depositing lab: Benjamin Glick. Depositing organization: University of Chicago.
Backbone
  Vector backbone: pEGFP-1 (NOT pEGFP-N1)
  Backbone manufacturer: Clontech
  Modifications to backbone: triple cassette of enhanced GFP (mammalian codon optimized) with monomerizing A206K mutation
  Vector type: Fluorescent protein cassette for sub-cloning
  Promoter: No promoter
  Tag / fusion protein: 3XmEGFP (C terminal on backbone)
Growth in bacteria
  Bacterial resistance: Kanamycin, 50 μg/mL
  Growth temperature: 37°C
  Growth strain: DH5alpha
  Copy number: High Copy
Gene/Insert
  Cloning method: Restriction Enzyme
  Sequencing primers: 3′ AmpR_promoter
Terms and licenses: Academic/Nonprofit Terms; Industry Terms: Not Available to Industry
Depositor comments: Plasmid carrying a triple cassette of monomeric (A206K) EGFP for C-terminal tagging.
How to cite: pmEGFP-13 was a gift from Benjamin Glick (Addgene plasmid # 36410 ; http://n2t.net/addgene:36410 ; RRID:Addgene_36410)
