[The description below was written by a language model from this plasmid's Addgene catalogue record and pLannotate feature annotations shown in this document.]
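Description:
pmEGFP-13 is a promoterless fluorescent-protein cassette plasmid built on the Clontech pEGFP-1 backbone (not pEGFP-N1) and listed as an empty backbone intended for sub-cloning. Its defining feature is a tandem triple cassette of monomeric enhanced GFP: three consecutive mammalian codon-optimized EGFP coding sequences, each carrying the A206K mutation that suppresses the weak dimerization tendency of Aequorea GFP. A multiple cloning site lies immediately upstream of the first mEGFP copy, so a gene of interest can be inserted by restriction cloning in frame to receive a 3xmEGFP tag at its C terminus. Alternatively, the triple cassette can be excised and moved into another expression or integration vector. An SV40 polyadenylation signal follows the third copy. Because no promoter sits upstream of the MCS, the cassette is not expected to be expressed from this plasmid unless a promoter is supplied with the insert or the cassette is transferred elsewhere.

The 5,615 bp plasmid replicates at high copy in E. coli from a ColE1/pUC-type origin and also carries an f1 origin for single-stranded DNA production. Selection relies on the Tn5 NeoR/KanR gene, which is driven by a bacterial bla (AmpR) promoter for kanamycin resistance in bacteria and by the SV40 enhancer/early promoter for G418 selection in mammalian cells, and is terminated by an HSV TK polyadenylation signal. The short large T antigen, ble and bGH poly(A) fragments in the annotation appear to be partial matches within backbone sequence rather than functional elements. Tandem triple tags of this kind are typically used to brighten the signal from low-abundance fusion proteins, with the monomerizing mutation limiting tag-driven aggregation.
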