Features (pLannotate 1.2.2; 14 found; start..end, strand, type, name):
     12..89      +  misc_feature   MCS: multiple cloning site
     97..813     +  CDS            mEGFP: mEGFP is a basic (constitutively fluorescent) green fluorescent protein published in 2002, derived from Aequorea victoria. It has moderate acid sensitivity.
    829..1545    +  CDS            mEGFP: mEGFP is a basic (constitutively fluorescent) green fluorescent protein published in 2002, derived from Aequorea victoria. It has moderate acid sensitivity.
   1561..2280    +  CDS            mEGFP: enhanced GFP with monomerizing A206K mutation (Zacharias et al., 2002) mammalian codon-optimized
   2297..2380    +  CDS            large T antigen (fragment): large T antigen from SV40 (simian virus 40)
   2403..2524    +  polyA_signal   SV40 poly(A) signal: SV40 polyadenylation signal
   2558..2986    -  rep_origin     f1 ori (sequence partly withheld): f1 bacteriophage origin of replication; arrow indicates direction of (+) strand synthesis
   3013..3117    +  promoter       AmpR promoter: bla
   3119..3476    +  promoter       SV40 promoter: SV40 enhancer and early promoter
   3511..4305    +  CDS            NeoR/KanR: aminoglycoside phosphotransferase from Tn5; aph(3')-II (or nptII); confers resistance to neomycin, kanamycin, and G418 (Geneticin®)
   4326..4478    +  CDS            ble (fragment): BLE_KLEPN - Experimental evidence at protein level: Swiss-Prot protein existence level 1. Binding protein with a strong affinity to the bleomycin family of antibiotics. Binds to CL990; an antimitotic-antibiotic compound. From Klebsiella pneumoniae.
   4537..4584    +  polyA_signal   HSV TK poly(A) signal: herpes simplex virus thymidine kinase polyadenylation signal (Cole and Stacy, 1985)
   4675..4691    -  polyA_signal   bGH poly(A) signal (fragment): bovine growth hormone polyadenylation signal
   4913..5501    +  rep_origin     ori: high-copy-number ColE1/pMB1/pBR322/pUC origin of replication
>Addgene plasmid #36410 | pmEGFP-13 | depositor full sequence | sequence record 45555 | pmEGFP-13 sequence 5615 bps
TAGTTATTACTAGCGCTACCGGACTCAGATCTCGAGCTCAAGCTTCGAATTCTGCAGTCGACGGTACCGC
GGGCCCGGGATCCACCGGTCGCCACCATGGTGAGCAAGGGCGAGGAGCTGTTCACCGGGGTGGTGCCCAT
CCTGGTCGAGCTGGACGGCGACGTAAACGGCCACAAGTTCAGCGTGTCCGGCGAGGGCGAGGGCGATGCC
ACCTACGGCAAGCTGACCCTGAAGTTCATCTGCACCACCGGCAAGCTGCCCGTGCCCTGGCCCACCCTCG
TGACCACCCTGACCTACGGCGTGCAGTGCTTCAGCCGCTACCCCGACCACATGAAGCAGCACGACTTCTT
CAAGTCCGCCATGCCCGAAGGCTACGTCCAGGAGCGCACCATCTTCTTCAAGGACGACGGCAACTACAAG
ACCCGCGCCGAGGTGAAGTTCGAGGGCGACACCCTGGTGAACCGCATCGAGCTGAAGGGCATCGACTTCA
AGGAGGACGGCAACATCCTGGGGCACAAGCTGGAGTACAACTACAACAGCCACAACGTCTATATCATGGC
CGACAAGCAGAAGAACGGCATCAAGGTGAACTTCAAGATCCGCCACAACATCGAGGACGGCAGCGTGCAG
CTCGCCGACCACTACCAGCAGAACACCCCCATCGGCGACGGCCCCGTGCTGCTGCCCGACAACCACTACC
TGAGCACCCAGTCCAAGCTGAGCAAAGACCCCAACGAGAAGCGCGATCACATGGTCCTGCTGGAGTTCGT
GACCGCCGCCGGGATCACTCTCGGCATGGACGAGCTGTACAAGGGTCCGGTCGCCACCATGGTGAGCAAG
GGCGAGGAGCTGTTCACCGGGGTGGTGCCCATCCTGGTCGAGCTGGACGGCGACGTAAACGGCCACAAGT
TCAGCGTGTCCGGCGAGGGCGAGGGCGATGCCACCTACGGCAAGCTGACCCTGAAGTTCATCTGCACCAC
CGGCAAGCTGCCCGTGCCCTGGCCCACCCTCGTGACCACCCTGACCTACGGCGTGCAGTGCTTCAGCCGC
TACCCCGACCACATGAAGCAGCACGACTTCTTCAAGTCCGCCATGCCCGAAGGCTACGTCCAGGAGCGCA
CCATCTTCTTCAAGGACGACGGCAACTACAAGACCCGCGCCGAGGTGAAGTTCGAGGGCGACACCCTGGT
GAACCGCATCGAGCTGAAGGGCATCGACTTCAAGGAGGACGGCAACATCCTGGGGCACAAGCTGGAGTAC
AACTACAACAGCCACAACGTCTATATCATGGCCGACAAGCAGAAGAACGGCATCAAGGTGAACTTCAAGA
TCCGCCACAACATCGAGGACGGCAGCGTGCAGCTCGCCGACCACTACCAGCAGAACACCCCCATCGGCGA
CGGCCCCGTGCTGCTGCCCGACAACCACTACCTGAGCACCCAGTCCAAGCTGAGCAAAGACCCCAACGAG
AAGCGCGATCACATGGTCCTGCTGGAGTTCGTGACCGCCGCCGGGATCACTCTCGGCATGGACGAGCTGT
ACAAGGGTCCGGTCGCCACCATGGTGAGCAAGGGCGAGGAGCTGTTCACCGGGGTGGTGCCCATCCTGGT
CGAGCTGGACGGCGACGTAAACGGCCACAAGTTCAGCGTGTCCGGCGAGGGCGAGGGCGATGCCACCTAC
GGCAAGCTGACCCTGAAGTTCATCTGCACCACCGGCAAGCTGCCCGTGCCCTGGCCCACCCTCGTGACCA
CCCTGACCTACGGCGTGCAGTGCTTCAGCCGCTACCCCGACCACATGAAGCAGCACGACTTCTTCAAGTC
CGCCATGCCCGAAGGCTACGTCCAGGAGCGCACCATCTTCTTCAAGGACGACGGCAACTACAAGACCCGC
GCCGAGGTGAAGTTCGAGGGCGACACCCTGGTGAACCGCATCGAGCTGAAGGGCATCGACTTCAAGGAGG
ACGGCAACATCCTGGGGCACAAGCTGGAGTACAACTACAACAGCCACAACGTCTATATCATGGCCGACAA
GCAGAAGAACGGCATCAAGGTGAACTTCAAGATCCGCCACAACATCGAGGACGGCAGCGTGCAGCTCGCC
GACCACTACCAGCAGAACACCCCCATCGGCGACGGCCCCGTGCTGCTGCCCGACAACCACTACCTGAGCA
CCCAGTCCAAGCTGAGCAAAGACCCCAACGAGAAGCGCGATCACATGGTCCTGCTGGAGTTCGTGACCGC
CGCCGGGATCACTCTCGGCATGGACGAGCTGTACAAGTAAAGCGGCCGCGACTCTAGATCATAATCAGCC
ATACCACATTTGTAGAGGTTTTACTTGCTTTAAAAAACCTCCCACACCTCCCCCTGAACCTGAAACATAA
AATGAATGCAATTGTTGTTGTTAACTTGTTTATTGCAGCTTATAATGGTTACAAATAAAGCAATAGCATC
ACAAATTTCACAAATAAAGCATTTTTTTCACTGCATTCTAGTTGTGGTTTGTCCAAACTCATCAATGTAT
CTTAAGGCGTAAATTGTAAGCGTTAATATTTTGTTAAAATTCGCGTTAAATTTTTGTTAAATCAGCTCAT
TTTTTAACCAATAGGCCGAAATCGGCAAAATCCCTTATAAATCAAAAGAATAGACCGAGATAGGGT
[37 nt withheld, positions 2657-2693]
AAAGAACGTGGACTCCAACGTCAAAGG
[49 nt withheld, positions 2721-2769]
T
[91 nt withheld, positions 2771-2861]
G
[124 nt withheld, positions 2863-2986]
CAGGTGGCACTTTTCGGGGAAATGTGCGCGGAACCCCTATTTGTTTATTTTTCTAAATACATTCAAATAT
GTATCCGCTCATGAGACAATAACCCTGATAAATGCTTCAATAATATTGAAAAAGGAAGAGTCCTGAGGCG
GAAAGAACCAGCTGTGGAATGTGTGTCAGTTAGGGTGTGGAAAGTCCCCAGGCTCCCCAGCAGGCAGAAG
TATGCAAAGCATGCATCTCAATTAGTCAGCAACCAGGTGTGGAAAGTCCCCAGGCTCCCCAGCAGGCAGA
AGTATGCAAAGCATGCATCTCAATTAGTCAGCAACCATAGTCCCGCCCCTAACTCCGCCCATCCCGCCCC
TAACTCCGCCCAGTTCCGCCCATTCTCCGCCCCATGGCTGACTAATTTTTTTTATTTATGCAGAGGCCGA
GGCCGCCTCGGCCTCTGAGCTATTCCAGAAGTAGTGAGGAGGCTTTTTTGGAGGCCTAGGCTTTTGCAAA
GATCGATCAAGAGACAGGATGAGGATCGTTTCGCATGATTGAACAAGATGGATTGCACGCAGGTTCTCCG
GCCGCTTGGGTGGAGAGGCTATTCGGCTATGACTGGGCACAACAGACAATCGGCTGCTCTGATGCCGCCG
TGTTCCGGCTGTCAGCGCAGGGGCGCCCGGTTCTTTTTGTCAAGACCGACCTGTCCGGTGCCCTGAATGA
ACTGCAAGACGAGGCAGCGCGGCTATCGTGGCTGGCCACGACGGGCGTTCCTTGCGCAGCTGTGCTCGAC
GTTGTCACTGAAGCGGGAAGGGACTGGCTGCTATTGGGCGAAGTGCCGGGGCAGGATCTCCTGTCATCTC
ACCTTGCTCCTGCCGAGAAAGTATCCATCATGGCTGATGCAATGCGGCGGCTGCATACGCTTGATCCGGC
TACCTGCCCATTCGACCACCAAGCGAAACATCGCATCGAGCGAGCACGTACTCGGATGGAAGCCGGTCTT
GTCGATCAGGATGATCTGGACGAAGAGCATCAGGGGCTCGCGCCAGCCGAACTGTTCGCCAGGCTCAAGG
CGAGCATGCCCGACGGCGAGGATCTCGTCGTGACCCATGGCGATGCCTGCTTGCCGAATATCATGGTGGA
AAATGGCCGCTTTTCTGGATTCATCGACTGTGGCCGGCTGGGTGTGGCGGACCGCTATCAGGACATAGCG
TTGGCTACCCGTGATATTGCTGAAGAGCTTGGCGGCGAATGGGCTGACCGCTTCCTCGTGCTTTACGGTA
TCGCCGCTCCCGATTCGCAGCGCATCGCCTTCTATCGCCTTCTTGACGAGTTCTTCTGAGCGGGACTCTG
GGGTTCGAAATGACCGACCAAGCGACGCCCAACCTGCCATCACGAGATTTCGATTCCACCGCCGCCTTCT
ATGAAAGGTTGGGCTTCGGAATCGTTTTCCGGGACGCCGGCTGGATGATCCTCCAGCGCGGGGATCTCAT
GCTGGAGTTCTTCGCCCACCCTAGGGGGAGGCTAACTGAAACACGGAAGGAGACAATACCGGAAGGAACC
CGCGCTATGACGGCAATAAAAAGACAGAATAAAACGCACGGTGTTGGGTCGTTTGTTCATAAACGCGGGG
TTCGGTCCCAGGGCTGGCACTCTGTCGATACCCCACCGAGACCCCATTGGGGCCAATACGCCCGCGTTTC
TTCCTTTTCCCCACCCCACCCCCCAAGTTCGGGTGAAGGCCCAGGGCTCGCAGCCAACGTCGGGGCGGCA
GGCCCTGCCATAGCCTCAGGTTACTCATATATACTTTAGATTGATTTAAAACTTCATTTTTAATTTAAAA
GGATCTAGGTGAAGATCCTTTTTGATAATCTCATGACCAAAATCCCTTAACGTGAGTTTTCGTTCCACTG
AGCGTCAGACCCCGTAGAAAAGATCAAAGGATCTTCTTGAGATCCTTTTTTTCTGCGCGTAATCTGCTGC
TTGCAAACAAAAAAACCACCGCTACCAGCGGTGGTTTGTTTGCCGGATCAAGAGCTACCAACTCTTTTTC
CGAAGGTAACTGGCTTCAGCAGAGCGCAGATACCAAATACTGTCCTTCTAGTGTAGCCGTAGTTAGGCCA
CCACTTCAAGAACTCTGTAGCACCGCCTACATACCTCGCTCTGCTAATCCTGTTACCAGTGGCTGCTGCC
AGTGGCGATAAGTCGTGTCTTACCGGGTTGGACTCAAGACGATAGTTACCGGATAAGGCGCAGCGGTCGG
GCTGAACGGGGGGTTCGTGCACACAGCCCAGCTTGGAGCGAACGACCTACACCGAACTGAGATACCTACA
GCGTGAGCTATGAGAAAGCGCCACGCTTCCCGAAGGGAGAAAGGCGGACAGGTATCCGGTAAGCGGCAGG
GTCGGAACAGGAGAGCGCACGAGGGAGCTTCCAGGGGGAAACGCCTGGTATCTTTATAGTCCTGTCGGGT
TTCGCCACCTCTGACTTGAGCGTCGATTTTTGTGATGCTCGTCAGGGGGGCGGAGCCTATGGAAAAACGC
CAGCAACGCGGCCTTTTTACGGTTCCTGGCCTTTTGCTGGCCTTTTGCTCACATGTTCTTTCCTGCGTTA
TCCCCTGATTCTGTGGATAACCGTATTACCGCCATGCAT
