>Addgene plasmid #36410 | pmEGFP-13 | addgene partial sequence | sequence record 46892 | SV40pA-R 5'-GAAATTTGTGATGCTATTGC-3'
ACAACAACAATTGCATTCATTTTATGTTTCAGGTTCAGGGGGAGGTGTGGGAGGTTTTTTAAAGCAAGTA
AAACCTCTACAAATGTGGTATGGCTGATTATGATCTAGAGTCGCGGCCGCTTTACTTGTACAGCTCGTCC
ATGCCGAGAGTGATCCCGGCGGCGGTCACGAACTCCAGCAGGACCATGTGATCGCGCTTCTCGTTGGGGT
CTTTGCTCAGCTTGGACTGGGTGCTCAGGTAGTGGTTGTCGGGCAGCAGCACGGGGCCGTCGCCGATGGG
GGTGTTCTGCTGGTAGTGGTCGGCGAGCTGCACGCTGCCGTCCTCGATGTTGTGGCGGATCTTGAAGTTC
ACCTTGATGCCGTTCTTCTGCTTGTCGGCCATGATATAGACGTTGTGGCTGTTGTAGTTGTACTCCAGCT
TGTGCCCCAGGATGTTGCCGTCCTCCTTGAAGTCGATGCCCTTCAGCTCGATGCGGTTCACCAGGGTGTC
GCCCTCGAACTTCACCTCGGCGCGGGTCTTGTAGTTGCCGTCGTCCTTGAAGAAGATGGTGCGCTCCTGG
ACGTAGCCTTCGGGCATGGCGGACTTGAAGAAGTCGTGCTGCTTCATGTGGTCGGGGTAGCGGCTGAAGC
ACTGCACGCCG
