>Addgene plasmid #36410 | pmEGFP-13 | addgene partial sequence | sequence record 46893 | pBR322ori-F 5'-GGGAAACGCCTGGTATCTTT-3'
TTGAGCGTCGATTTTTGTGATGCTCGTCAGGGGGGCGGAGCCTATGGAAAAACGCCAGCAACGCGGCCTT
TTTACGGTTCCTGGCCTTTTGCTGGCCTTTTGCTCACATGTTCTTTCCTGCGTTATCCCCTGATTCTGTG
GATAACCGTATTACCGCCATGCATTAGTTATTACTAGCGCTACCGGACTCAGATCTCGAGCTCAAGCTTC
GAATTCTGCAGTCGACGGTACCGCGGGCCCGGGATCCACCGGTCGCCACCATGGTGAGCAAGGGCGAGGA
GCTGTTCACCGGGGTGGTGCCCATCCTGGTCGAGCTGGACGGCGACGTAAACGGCCACAAGTTCAGCGTG
TCCGGCGAGGGCGAGGGCGATGCCACCTACGGCAAGCTGACCCTGAAGTTCATCTGCACCACCGGCAAGC
TGCCCGTGCCCTGGCCCACCCTCGTGACCACCCTGACCTACGGCGTGCAGTGCTTCAGCCGCTACCCCGA
CCACATGAAGCAGCACGACTTCTTCAAGTCCGCCATGCCCGAAGGCTACGTCCAGGAGCGCACCATCTTC
TTCAAGGACGACGGCAACTACAAGACCCGCGCCGAGGTGAAGTTCGAGGGCGACACCCTGGTGAACCGCA
TCGAGCTGAAGGGCATCGACTTCAAG
